Addgene plasmid #107813: pHBS1276 TDP43 RRM-GFP W385D
Purpose: To test the effect of sequence on TDP43 droplet properties
Depositing lab: Rajat Rohatgi. Depositing organization: Stanford University.
Backbone
  Vector backbone: pCS2-Dest
  Vector type: Mammalian Expression
Growth in bacteria
  Bacterial resistance: Ampicillin, 100 μg/mL
  Growth temperature: 37°C
  Growth strain: DH5alpha
  Copy number: High Copy
Gene/Insert
  Gene/Insert name: TARDBP mutant
  Species: H. sapiens (human)
  Mutation: W385D mutation in LLPS reporter
  Entrez Gene: TARDBP (a.k.a. ALS10, TDP-43)
  Cloning method: Gibson Cloning
Terms and licenses: Academic/Nonprofit Terms; Industry Terms: Not Available to Industry
How to cite: pHBS1276 TDP43 RRM-GFP W385D was a gift from Rajat Rohatgi (Addgene plasmid # 107813 ; http://n2t.net/addgene:107813 ; RRID:Addgene_107813)
