[The description below was written by a language model from this plasmid's Addgene catalogue record and pLannotate feature annotations shown in this document.]
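Description:
pHBS1276 TDP43 RRM-GFP W385D is a mammalian expression plasmid built on the pCS2-Dest backbone, carrying a mutant human TARDBP (TDP-43) reporter fused with superfolder GFP. It is maintained in E. coli through a high-copy ColE1/pUC-type origin and selected with ampicillin via the β-lactamase gene. An f1 origin and remnants of lac-region sequences (lac promoter/operator, lacZα and lacI fragments) are also present as backbone carry-over. Two sequence records, one from the depositor and one from repository sequencing, differ by only a few nucleotides in length and give the same feature layout.

Expression in mammalian cells is driven by the simian CMV IE94 enhancer/promoter, which reads across the plasmid origin into an SP6 promoter and then into the insert, flanked by Gateway attB1 and attB2 sites and terminated by the SV40 polyadenylation signal. The SP6 promoter could in principle also support in vitro transcription of sense RNA, while T7 (partial) and T3 promoters lie downstream in the opposite orientation. Within the attB-flanked region only the superfolder GFP coding sequence is annotated. The unannotated stretches on either side of it presumably hold the TDP-43-derived segments, but the feature tables do not define them, and the exact domain arrangement is not stated beyond the name, which suggests GFP in relation to the RRM region. The insert was assembled by Gibson cloning.

The construct is described as a liquid–liquid phase separation reporter bearing a W385D substitution, and it is intended for testing how TDP-43 sequence affects the properties of the droplets it forms, with GFP fluorescence allowing these assemblies to be visualised.
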