Features (pLannotate 1.2.2; 17 found; start..end, strand, type, name):
     35..53      +  promoter       SP6 promoter: promoter for bacteriophage SP6 RNA polymerase
    108..132     +  protein_bind   attB1: mutant version of attB; recombination site for the Gateway® BP reaction BP Clonase™
    478..1179    +  CDS            Superfolder GFP: Superfolder GFP is a basic (constitutively fluorescent) green fluorescent protein published in 2005, derived from Aequorea victoria. It is reported to be a very rapidly-maturing weak dimer.
   1660..1684    -  protein_bind   attB2: mutant version of attB; recombination site for the Gateway® BP reaction BP Clonase™
   1707..1724    -  promoter       T7 promoter (fragment): promoter for bacteriophage T7 RNA polymerase
   1729..1863    -  polyA_signal   SV40 poly(A) signal: SV40 polyadenylation signal
   1976..1994    -  promoter       T3 promoter: promoter for bacteriophage T3 RNA polymerase
   2039..2055    -  protein_bind   lac operator: The lac repressor binds to the lac operator to inhibit transcription in E. coli. This inhibition can be relieved by adding lactose or isopropyl-β-D-thiogalactopyranoside (IPTG). lac repressor encoded by lacI
   2063..2093    -  promoter       lac promoter: promoter for the E. coli lac operon
   2108..2129    -  protein_bind   CAP binding site: CAP binding activates transcription in the presence of cAMP. E. coli catabolite activator protein
   2142..2234    -  CDS            lacI (fragment): lac repressor; lacI; The lac repressor binds to the lac operator to inhibit transcription in E. coli. This inhibition can be relieved by adding lactose or isopropyl-β-D-thiogalactopyranoside (IPTG).
   2417..3005    -  rep_origin     ori: high-copy-number ColE1/pMB1/pBR322/pUC origin of replication
   3176..4036    -  CDS            AmpR: β-lactamase; bla; confers resistance to ampicillin, carbenicillin, and related antibiotics
   4037..4141    -  promoter       AmpR promoter: bla
   4194..4622    -  rep_origin     f1 ori (sequence partly withheld): f1 bacteriophage origin of replication; arrow indicates direction of (+) strand synthesis
   4627..4693    -  CDS            lacZα (fragment): LacZα fragment of β-galactosidase; lacZ fragment
   4696..5680    +  promoter       CMV IE94 promoter: enhancer/promoter region of simian cytomegalovirus major immediate early transcription unit IE94
>Addgene plasmid #107813 | pHBS1276 TDP43 RRM-GFP W385D | depositor full sequence | sequence record 203565 | pHBS1276 TDP43 RRM-GFP W385D sequence 5680 bps
CGCCATTCTGCCTGGGGACGTCGGAGCAAGCTTGATTTAGGTGACACTATAGAATACAAGCTACTTGTTC
TTTTTGCAGGATCCCATCGATTCGAATTCAAGGATCAACAAGTTTGTACAAAAAAGCAGGCTGGCGCCGG
TACCACCGGTGCCACCATGGGATCCATGTCTGAATATATTCGGGTAACCGAAGATGAGAACGATGAGCCC
ATTGAAATACCATCGGAAGACGATGGGACGGTGCTGCTCTCCACGGTTACAGCCCAGTTTCCAGGGGCGT
GTGGGCTTCGCTACAGGAATCCAGTGTCTCAGTGTATGAGAGGTGTCCGGCTGGTAGAAGGAATTCTGCA
TGCCCCAGATGCTGGCTGGGGAAATCTGGTGTATGTTGTCAACTATCCAAAAGATAACAAAAGAAAAATG
GATGAGACAGATGCTTCATCAGCAGTGAAAGTGAAAAGAGCAGTCCAGAAAACATCCAGTAAAGGAGAGG
AACTATTTACAGGTACTGTGCCTATCAAAGTCGAGCTGGACGGCGACGTAAACGGCCACAAGTTCAGCGT
GCGTGGCGAGGGCGAGGGCGATGCCACCGAGGGCAAGCTGACCCTGAAGTTCATCTGCACCACCGGCAAG
CTGCCGGTGCCGTGGCCGACCCTCGTGACCACCCTGACCTACGGCGTGCAGTGCTTCAGCCGCTACCCGG
ACCACATGAAGCGTCACGACTTCTTCAAGTCCGCCATGCCGGAAGGCTACGTCCAGGAGCGCACCATCGA
GTTCAAGGACGACGGCACCTACAAGACCCGCGCGGAGGTGAAGTTCGAGGGCGACACCCTGGTGAACCGC
ATCGAGCTGAAGGGCAACGACTTCAAGGAGGACGGCAACATCCTGGGTCACAAGCTGGAGTACAACCACA
ACAGCCACAACGTCCGTATCGAAGCCGACAAGCAGAAGAACGGCATCAAGGCTAACTTCAAGATCCGCCA
CAACGTTGAGGACGGCAGCCAGCAGGAAGCCGACCACAAACAGCAGAACACCCCGATCGGCGACGGCCCG
GTGCGCCTGCCGGACAACCACTATCTGAGCACCCAGACCACGCTGAGCAAAGACCCGAACGAGAAGCGCG
ATCACATGGTCCTGAAGGAGTTCGTGACGGCAGCCGGTATCACTAAAGGTGAAGATGAAAGTGGATCCAA
TGCCGAACCTAAGCACAATAGCAATAGACAGTTAGAAAGAAGTGGAAGATTTGGTGGTAATCCAGGTGGC
TTTGGGAATCAGGGTGGATTTGGTAATAGCAGAGGGGGTGGAGCTGGTTTGGGAAACAATCAAGGTAGTA
ATATGGGTGGTGGGATGAACTTTGGTGCGTTCAGCATTAATCCAGCCATGATGGCTGCCGCCCAGGCAGC
ACTACAGAGCAGTTGGGGTATGATGGGCATGTTAGCCAGCCAGCAGAACCAGTCAGGCCCATCGGGTAAT
AACCAAAACCAAGGCAACATGCAGAGGGAGCCAAACCAGGCCTTCGGTTCTGGAAATAACTCTTATAGTG
GCTCTAATTCTGGTGCAGCAATTGGTGATGGATCAGCATCCAATGCAGGGTCGGGCAGTGGTTTTAATGG
AGGCTTTGGCTCAAGCATGGATTCTAAGTCTTCTGGCTGGGGAATGTAGACCCAGCTTTCTTGTACAAAG
TGGTTGATCCTCTCGAGCCTCTAGAACTATAGTGAGTCGTATTACGTAGATCCAGACATGATAAGATACA
TTGATGAGTTTGGACAAACCACAACTAGAATGCAGTGAAAAAAATGCTTTATTTGTGAAATTTGTGATGC
TATTGCTTTATTTGTAACCATTATAAGCTGCAATAAACAAGTTAACAACAACAATTGCATTCATTTTATG
TTTCAGGTTCAGGGGGAGGTGTGGGAGGTTTTTTAATTCGCGGCCGCGGCGCCAATGCATTGGGCCCGGT
ACCCAGCTTTTGTTCCCTTTAGTGAGGGTTAATTGCGCGCTTGGCGTAATCATGGTCATAGCTGTTTCCT
GTGTGAAATTGTTATCCGCTCACAATTCCACACAACATACGAGCCGGAAGCATAAAGTGTAAAGCCTGGG
GTGCCTAATGAGTGAGCTAACTCACATTAATTGCGTTGCGCTCACTGCCCGCTTTCCAGTCGGGAAACCT
GTCGTGCCAGCTGCATTAATGAATCGGCCAACGCGCGGGGAGAGGCGGTTTGCGTATTGGGCGCTCTTCC
GCTTCCTCGCTCACTGACTCGCTGCGCTCGGTCGTTCGGCTGCGGCGAGCGGTATCAGCTCACTCAAAGG
CGGTAATACGGTTATCCACAGAATCAGGGGATAACGCAGGAAAGAACATGTGAGCAAAAGGCCAGCAAAA
GGCCAGGAACCGTAAAAAGGCCGCGTTGCTGGCGTTTTTCCATAGGCTCCGCCCCCCTGACGAGCATCAC
AAAAATCGACGCTCAAGTCAGAGGTGGCGAAACCCGACAGGACTATAAAGATACCAGGCGTTTCCCCCTG
GAAGCTCCCTCGTGCGCTCTCCTGTTCCGACCCTGCCGCTTACCGGATACCTGTCCGCCTTTCTCCCTTC
GGGAAGCGTGGCGCTTTCTCATAGCTCACGCTGTAGGTATCTCAGTTCGGTGTAGGTCGTTCGCTCCAAG
CTGGGCTGTGTGCACGAACCCCCCGTTCAGCCCGACCGCTGCGCCTTATCCGGTAACTATCGTCTTGAGT
CCAACCCGGTAAGACACGACTTATCGCCACTGGCAGCAGCCACTGGTAACAGGATTAGCAGAGCGAGGTA
TGTAGGCGGTGCTACAGAGTTCTTGAAGTGGTGGCCTAACTACGGCTACACTAGAAGGACAGTATTTGGT
ATCTGCGCTCTGCTGAAGCCAGTTACCTTCGGAAAAAGAGTTGGTAGCTCTTGATCCGGCAAACAAACCA
CCGCTGGTAGCGGTGGTTTTTTTGTTTGCAAGCAGCAGATTACGCGCAGAAAAAAAGGATCTCAAGAAGA
TCCTTTGATCTTTTCTACGGGGTCTGACGCTCAGTGGAACGAAAACTCACGTTAAGGGATTTTGGTCATG
AGATTATCAAAAAGGATCTTCACCTAGATCCTTTTAAATTAAAAATGAAGTTTTAAATCAATCTAAAGTA
TATATGAGTAAACTTGGTCTGACAGTTACCAATGCTTAATCAGTGAGGCACCTATCTCAGCGATCTGTCT
ATTTCGTTCATCCATAGTTGCCTGACTCCCCGTCGTGTAGATAACTACGATACGGGAGGGCTTACCATCT
GGCCCCAGTGCTGCAATGATACCGCGAGACCCACGCTCACCGGCTCCAGATTTATCAGCAATAAACCAGC
CAGCCGGAAGGGCCGAGCGCAGAAGTGGTCCTGCAACTTTATCCGCCTCCATCCAGTCTATTAATTGTTG
CCGGGAAGCTAGAGTAAGTAGTTCGCCAGTTAATAGTTTGCGCAACGTTGTTGCCATTGCTACAGGCATC
GTGGTGTCACGCTCGTCGTTTGGTATGGCTTCATTCAGCTCCGGTTCCCAACGATCAAGGCGAGTTACAT
GATCCCCCATGTTGTGCAAAAAAGCGGTTAGCTCCTTCGGTCCTCCGATCGTTGTCAGAAGTAAGTTGGC
CGCAGTGTTATCACTCATGGTTATGGCAGCACTGCATAATTCTCTTACTGTCATGCCATCCGTAAGATGC
TTTTCTGTGACTGGTGAGTACTCAACCAAGTCATTCTGAGAATAGTGTATGCGGCGACCGAGTTGCTCTT
GCCCGGCGTCAATACGGGATAATACCGCGCCACATAGCAGAACTTTAAAAGTGCTCATCATTGGAAAACG
TTCTTCGGGGCGAAAACTCTCAAGGATCTTACCGCTGTTGAGATCCAGTTCGATGTAACCCACTCGTGCA
CCCAACTGATCTTCAGCATCTTTTACTTTCACCAGCGTTTCTGGGTGAGCAAAAACAGGAAGGCAAAATG
CCGCAAAAAAGGGAATAAGGGCGACACGGAAATGTTGAATACTCATACTCTTCCTTTTTCAATATTATTG
AAGCATTTATCAGGGTTATTGTCTCATGAGCGGATACATATTTGAATGTATTTAGAAAAATAAACAAATA
GGGGTTCCGCGCACATTTCCCCGAAAAGTGCCACCTAAATTGTAAGCGTTAATATTTTGTTAAAATTCGC
GTTAAATTTTTGTTAAATCAGCTCATTTTTTAACCAATAGGCCGAAATCGGCAAAATCCCTTATAAATCA
AAAGAATAGACCGAGATAGGGT
[37 nt withheld, positions 4293-4329]
AAAGAACGTGGACTCCAACGTCAAAGG
[49 nt withheld, positions 4357-4405]
T
[91 nt withheld, positions 4407-4497]
G
[124 nt withheld, positions 4499-4622]
CCCATTCGCCATTCAGGCTGCGCAACTGTTGGGAAGGGCGATCGGTGCGGGCCTCTTCGCTATTACGCCA
GTCGACCATAGCCAATTCAATATGGCGTATATGGACTCATGCCAATTCAATATGGTGGATCTGGACCTGT
GCCAATTCAATATGGCGTATATGGACTCGTGCCAATTCAATATGGTGGATCTGGACCCCAGCCAATTCAA
TATGGCGGACTTGGCACCATGCCAATTCAATATGGCGGACTTGGCACTGTGCCAACTGGGGAGGGGTCTA
CTTGGCACGGTGCCAAGTTTGAGGAGGGGTCTTGGCCCTGTGCCAAGTCCGCCATATTGAATTGGCATGG
TGCCAATAATGGCGGCCATATTGGCTATATGCCAGGATCAATATATAGGCAATATCCAATATGGCCCTAT
GCCAATATGGCTATTGGCCAGGTTCAATACTATGTATTGGCCCTATGCCATATAGTATTCCATATATGGG
TTTTCCTATTGACGTAGATAGCCCCTCCCAATGGGCGGTCCCATATACCATATATGGGGCTTCCTAATAC
CGCCCATAGCCACTCCCCCATTGACGTCAATGGTCTCTATATATGGTCTTTCCTATTGACGTCATATGGG
CGGTCCTATTGACGTATATGGCGCCTCCCCCATTGACGTCAATTACGGTAAATGGCCCGCCTGGCTCAAT
GCCCATTGACGTCAATAGGACCACCCACCATTGACGTCAATGGGATGGCTCATTGCCCATTCATATCCGT
TCTCACGCCCCCTATTGACGTCAATGACGGTAAATGGCCCACTTGGCAGTACATCAATATCTATTAATAG
TAACTTGGCAAGTACATTACTATTGGAAGGACGCCAGGGTACATTGGCAGTACTCCCATTGACGTCAATG
GCGGTAAATGGCCCGCGATGGCTGCCAAGTACATCCCCATTGACGTCAATGGGGAGGGGCAATGACGCAA
ATGGGCGTTCCATTGACGTAAATGGGCGGTAGGCGTGCCTAATGGGAGGTCTATATAAGCAATGCTCGTT
TAGGGAAC
