Features (pLannotate 1.2.2; 17 found; start..end, strand, type, name):
     31..49      +  promoter       SP6 promoter: promoter for bacteriophage SP6 RNA polymerase
    104..128     +  protein_bind   attB1: mutant version of attB; recombination site for the Gateway® BP reaction BP Clonase™
    474..1175    +  CDS            Superfolder GFP: Superfolder GFP is a basic (constitutively fluorescent) green fluorescent protein published in 2005, derived from Aequorea victoria. It is reported to be a very rapidly-maturing weak dimer.
   1656..1680    -  protein_bind   attB2: mutant version of attB; recombination site for the Gateway® BP reaction BP Clonase™
   1703..1720    -  promoter       T7 promoter (fragment): promoter for bacteriophage T7 RNA polymerase
   1725..1859    -  polyA_signal   SV40 poly(A) signal: SV40 polyadenylation signal
   1972..1990    -  promoter       T3 promoter: promoter for bacteriophage T3 RNA polymerase
   2035..2051    -  protein_bind   lac operator: The lac repressor binds to the lac operator to inhibit transcription in E. coli. This inhibition can be relieved by adding lactose or isopropyl-β-D-thiogalactopyranoside (IPTG). lac repressor encoded by lacI
   2059..2089    -  promoter       lac promoter: promoter for the E. coli lac operon
   2104..2125    -  protein_bind   CAP binding site: CAP binding activates transcription in the presence of cAMP. E. coli catabolite activator protein
   2138..2230    -  CDS            lacI (fragment): lac repressor; lacI; The lac repressor binds to the lac operator to inhibit transcription in E. coli. This inhibition can be relieved by adding lactose or isopropyl-β-D-thiogalactopyranoside (IPTG).
   2413..3001    -  rep_origin     ori: high-copy-number ColE1/pMB1/pBR322/pUC origin of replication
   3172..4032    -  CDS            AmpR: β-lactamase; bla; confers resistance to ampicillin, carbenicillin, and related antibiotics
   4033..4137    -  promoter       AmpR promoter: bla
   4190..4618    -  rep_origin     f1 ori (sequence partly withheld): f1 bacteriophage origin of replication; arrow indicates direction of (+) strand synthesis
   4623..4689    -  CDS            lacZα (fragment): LacZα fragment of β-galactosidase; lacZ fragment
   4696..5673    +  promoter       CMV IE94 promoter: enhancer/promoter region of simian cytomegalovirus major immediate early transcription unit IE94
>Addgene plasmid #107813 | pHBS1276 TDP43 RRM-GFP W385D | addgene full sequence | sequence record 207927 | Addgene NGS Result
ATTCTGCCTGGGGACGTCGGAGCAAGCTTGATTTAGGTGACACTATAGAATACAAGCTACTTGTTCTTTT
TGCAGGATCCCATCGATTCGAATTCAAGGATCAACAAGTTTGTACAAAAAAGCAGGCTGGCGCCGGTACC
ACCGGTGCCACCATGGGATCCATGTCTGAATATATTCGGGTAACCGAAGATGAGAACGATGAGCCCATTG
AAATACCATCGGAAGACGATGGGACGGTGCTGCTCTCCACGGTTACAGCCCAGTTTCCAGGGGCGTGTGG
GCTTCGCTACAGGAATCCAGTGTCTCAGTGTATGAGAGGTGTCCGGCTGGTAGAAGGAATTCTGCATGCC
CCAGATGCTGGCTGGGGAAATCTGGTGTATGTTGTCAACTATCCAAAAGATAACAAAAGAAAAATGGATG
AGACAGATGCTTCATCAGCAGTGAAAGTGAAAAGAGCAGTCCAGAAAACATCCAGTAAAGGAGAGGAACT
ATTTACAGGTACTGTGCCTATCAAAGTCGAGCTGGACGGCGACGTAAACGGCCACAAGTTCAGCGTGCGT
GGCGAGGGCGAGGGCGATGCCACCGAGGGCAAGCTGACCCTGAAGTTCATCTGCACCACCGGCAAGCTGC
CGGTGCCGTGGCCGACCCTCGTGACCACCCTGACCTACGGCGTGCAGTGCTTCAGCCGCTACCCGGACCA
CATGAAGCGTCACGACTTCTTCAAGTCCGCCATGCCGGAAGGCTACGTCCAGGAGCGCACCATCGAGTTC
AAGGACGACGGCACCTACAAGACCCGCGCGGAGGTGAAGTTCGAGGGCGACACCCTGGTGAACCGCATCG
AGCTGAAGGGCAACGACTTCAAGGAGGACGGCAACATCCTGGGTCACAAGCTGGAGTACAACCACAACAG
CCACAACGTCCGTATCGAAGCCGACAAGCAGAAGAACGGCATCAAGGCTAACTTCAAGATCCGCCACAAC
GTTGAGGACGGCAGCCAGCAGGAAGCCGACCACAAACAGCAGAACACCCCGATCGGCGACGGCCCGGTGC
GCCTGCCGGACAACCACTATCTGAGCACCCAGACCACGCTGAGCAAAGACCCGAACGAGAAGCGCGATCA
CATGGTCCTGAAGGAGTTCGTGACGGCAGCCGGTATCACTAAAGGTGAAGATGAAAGTGGATCCAATGCC
GAACCTAAGCACAATAGCAATAGACAGTTAGAAAGAAGTGGAAGATTTGGTGGTAATCCAGGTGGCTTTG
GGAATCAGGGTGGATTTGGTAATAGCAGAGGGGGTGGAGCTGGTTTGGGAAACAATCAAGGTAGTAATAT
GGGTGGTGGGATGAACTTTGGTGCGTTCAGCATTAATCCAGCCATGATGGCTGCCGCCCAGGCAGCACTA
CAGAGCAGTTGGGGTATGATGGGCATGTTAGCCAGCCAGCAGAACCAGTCAGGCCCATCGGGTAATAACC
AAAACCAAGGCAACATGCAGAGGGAGCCAAACCAGGCCTTCGGTTCTGGAAATAACTCTTATAGTGGCTC
TAATTCTGGTGCAGCAATTGGTGATGGATCAGCATCCAATGCAGGGTCGGGCAGTGGTTTTAATGGAGGC
TTTGGCTCAAGCATGGATTCTAAGTCTTCTGGCTGGGGAATGTAGACCCAGCTTTCTTGTACAAAGTGGT
TGATCCTCTCGAGCCTCTAGAACTATAGTGAGTCGTATTACGTAGATCCAGACATGATAAGATACATTGA
TGAGTTTGGACAAACCACAACTAGAATGCAGTGAAAAAAATGCTTTATTTGTGAAATTTGTGATGCTATT
GCTTTATTTGTAACCATTATAAGCTGCAATAAACAAGTTAACAACAACAATTGCATTCATTTTATGTTTC
AGGTTCAGGGGGAGGTGTGGGAGGTTTTTTAATTCGCGGCCGCGGCGCCAATGCATTGGGCCCGGTACCC
AGCTTTTGTTCCCTTTAGTGAGGGTTAATTGCGCGCTTGGCGTAATCATGGTCATAGCTGTTTCCTGTGT
GAAATTGTTATCCGCTCACAATTCCACACAACATACGAGCCGGGAGCATAAAGTGTAAAGCCTGGGGTGC
CTAATGAGTGAGCTAACTCACATTAATTGCGTTGCGCTCACTGCCCGCTTTCCAGTCGGGAAACCTGTCG
TGCCAGCTGCATTAATGAATCGGCCAACGCGCGGGGAGAGGCGGTTTGCGTATTGGGCGCTCTTCCGCTT
CCTCGCTCACTGACTCGCTGCGCTCGGTCGTTCGGCTGCGGCGAGCGGTATCAGCTCACTCAAAGGCGGT
AATACGGTTATCCACAGAATCAGGGGATAACGCAGGAAAGAACATGTGAGCAAAAGGCCAGCAAAAGGCC
AGGAACCGTAAAAAGGCCGCGTTGCTGGCGTTTTTCCATAGGCTCCGCCCCCCTGACGAGCATCACAAAA
ATCGACGCTCAAGTCAGAGGTGGCGAAACCCGACAGGACTATAAAGATACCAGGCGTTTCCCCCTGGAAG
CTCCCTCGTGCGCTCTCCTGTTCCGACCCTGCCGCTTACCGGATACCTGTCCGCCTTTCTCCCTTCGGGA
AGCGTGGCGCTTTCTCATAGCTCACGCTGTAGGTATCTCAGTTCGGTGTAGGTCGTTCGCTCCAAGCTGG
GCTGTGTGCACGAACCCCCCGTTCAGCCCGACCGCTGCGCCTTATCCGGTAACTATCGTCTTGAGTCCAA
CCCGGTAAGACACGACTTATCGCCACTGGCAGCAGCCACTGGTAACAGGATTAGCAGAGCGAGGTATGTA
GGCGGTGCTACAGAGTTCTTGAAGTGGTGGCCTAACTACGGCTACACTAGAAGAACAGTATTTGGTATCT
GCGCTCTGCTGAAGCCAGTTACCTTCGGAAAAAGAGTTGGTAGCTCTTGATCCGGCAAACAAACCACCGC
TGGTAGCGGTGGTTTTTTTGTTTGCAAGCAGCAGATTACGCGCAGAAAAAAAGGATCTCAAGAAGATCCT
TTGATCTTTTCTACGGGGTCTGACGCTCAGTGGAACGAAAACTCACGTTAAGGGATTTTGGTCATGAGAT
TATCAAAAAGGATCTTCACCTAGATCCTTTTAAATTAAAAATGAAGTTTTAAATCAATCTAAAGTATATA
TGAGTAAACTTGGTCTGACAGTTACCAATGCTTAATCAGTGAGGCACCTATCTCAGCGATCTGTCTATTT
CGTTCATCCATAGTTGCCTGACTCCCCGTCGTGTAGATAACTACGATACGGGAGGGCTTACCATCTGGCC
CCAGTGCTGCAATGATACCGCGAGACCCACGCTCACCGGCTCCAGATTTATCAGCAATAAACCAGCCAGC
CGGAAGGGCCGAGCGCAGAAGTGGTCCTGCAACTTTATCCGCCTCCATCCAGTCTATTAATTGTTGCCGG
GAAGCTAGAGTAAGTAGTTCGCCAGTTAATAGTTTGCGCAACGTTGTTGCCATTGCTACAGGCATCGTGG
TGTCACGCTCGTCGTTTGGTATGGCTTCATTCAGCTCCGGTTCCCAACGATCAAGGCGAGTTACATGATC
CCCCATGTTGTGCAAAAAAGCGGTTAGCTCCTTCGGTCCTCCGATCGTTGTCAGAAGTAAGTTGGCCGCA
GTGTTATCACTCATGGTTATGGCAGCACTGCATAATTCTCTTACTGTCATGCCATCCGTAAGATGCTTTT
CTGTGACTGGTGAGTACTCAACCAAGTCATTCTGAGAATAGTGTATGCGGCGACCGAGTTGCTCTTGCCC
GGCGTCAATACGGGATAATACCGCGCCACATAGCAGAACTTTAAAAGTGCTCATCATTGGAAAACGTTCT
TCGGGGCGAAAACTCTCAAGGATCTTACCGCTGTTGAGATCCAGTTCGATGTAACCCACTCGTGCACCCA
ACTGATCTTCAGCATCTTTTACTTTCACCAGCGTTTCTGGGTGAGCAAAAACAGGAAGGCAAAATGCCGC
AAAAAAGGGAATAAGGGCGACACGGAAATGTTGAATACTCATACTCTTCCTTTTTCAATATTATTGAAGC
ATTTATCAGGGTTATTGTCTCATGAGCGGATACATATTTGAATGTATTTAGAAAAATAAACAAATAGGGG
TTCCGCGCACATTTCCCCGAAAAGTGCCACCTAAATTGTAAGCGTTAATATTTTGTTAAAATTCGCGTTA
AATTTTTGTTAAATCAGCTCATTTTTTAACCAATAGGCCGAAATCGGCAAAATCCCTTATAAATCAAAAG
AATAGACCGAGATAGGGT
[37 nt withheld, positions 4289-4325]
AAAGAACGTGGACTCCAACGTCAAAGG
[49 nt withheld, positions 4353-4401]
T
[91 nt withheld, positions 4403-4493]
G
[124 nt withheld, positions 4495-4618]
CCCATTCGCCATTCAGGCTGCGCAACTGTTGGGAAGGGCGATCGGTGCGGGCCTCTTCGCTATTACGCCA
GTCGACCGCCAATTCAATATGGCGTATATGGACTCATGCCAATTCAATATGGTGGATCTGGACCTGTGCC
AATTCAATATGGCGTATATGGACTCGTGCCAATTCAATATGGTGGATCTGGACCCCAGCCAATTCAATAT
GGCGGACTTGGCACCATGCCAATTCAATATGGCGGACCTGGCACTGTGCCAACTGGGGAGGGGTCTACTT
GGCACGGTGCCAAGTTTGAGGAGGGGTCTTGGCCCTGTGCCAAGTCCGCCATATTGAATTGGCATGGTGC
CAATAATGGCGGCCATATTGGCTATATGCCAGGATCAATATATAGGCAATATCCAATATGGCCCTATGCC
AATATGGCTATTGGCCAGGTTCAATACTATGTATTGGCCCTATGCCATATAGTATTCCATATATGGGTTT
TCCTATTGACGTAGATAGCCCCTCCCAATGGGCGGTCCCATATACCATATATGGGGCTTCCTAATACCGC
CCATAGCCACTCCCCCATTGACGTCAATGGTCTCTATATATGGTCTTTCCTATTGACGTCATATGGGCGG
TCCTATTGACGTATATGGCGCCTCCCCCATTGACGTCAATTACGGTAAATGGCCCGCCTGGCTCAATGCC
CATTGACGTCAATAGGACCACCCACCATTGACGTCAATGGGATGGCTCATTGCCCATTCATATCCGTTCT
CACGCCCCCTATTGACGTCAATGACGGTAAATGGCCCACTTGGCAGTACATCAATATCTATTAATAGTAA
CTTGGCAAGTACATTACTATTGGAAGTACGCCAGGGTACATTGGCAGTACTCCCATTGACGTCAATGGCG
GTAAATGGCCCGCGATGGCTGCCAAGTACATCCCCATTGACGTCAATGGGGAGGGGCAATGACGCAAATG
GGCGTTCCATTGACGTAAATGGGCGGTAGGCGTGCCTAATGGGAGGTCTATATAAGCAATGCTCGTTTAG
GGAACCGCC
